Addgene plasmid #80382: pcDNA3 Alx3
Purpose: mammalian expression of rat Alx3
Depositing lab: Mario Vallejo. Depositing organization: Instituto de Investigaciones Biomedicas Alberto Sols. Publication: The homeoprotein Alx3 contains discrete functional domains and exhibits cell-specific and selective monomeric binding and transactivation. Perez-Villamil B, Mirasierra M, Vallejo M. J Biol Chem. 2004 Sep 3;279(36):38062-71. Epub 2004 Jun 28. 10.1074/jbc.M400800200 PubMed 15226305.
Backbone
  Vector backbone: pcDNA3
  Vector type: Mammalian Expression
Growth in bacteria
  Bacterial resistance: Ampicillin, 100 μg/mL
  Growth temperature: 37°C
  Growth strain: DH5alpha
  Copy number: High Copy
Gene/Insert
  Gene/Insert name: Alx3
  Species: R. norvegicus (rat)
  Entrez Gene: Alx3
  Promoter: CMV
  Cloning method: Restriction Enzyme; 5′ cloning site KpnI (not destroyed); 3′ cloning site BamHI (not destroyed)
  Sequencing primers: 5′ CMV-F; 3′ BGH-rev
Terms and licenses: Academic/Nonprofit Terms; Industry Terms: Not Available to Industry
How to cite: pcDNA3 Alx3 was a gift from Mario Vallejo (Addgene plasmid # 80382 ; http://n2t.net/addgene:80382 ; RRID:Addgene_80382)
