[The description below was written by a language model from this plasmid's Addgene catalogue record and pLannotate feature annotations shown in this document.]
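Description:
pcDNA3 Alx3 is a mammalian expression plasmid built on the pcDNA3 backbone that carries the rat (Rattus norvegicus) Alx3 cDNA, encoding an aristaless-type homeodomain transcription factor. The insert was placed between the KpnI and BamHI sites of the polylinker, both of which remain intact. In the assembled 7,226-nt sequence, the coding region is annotated as roughly 1 kb and was matched by the annotation software to the mouse Alx3 orthologue, which reflects sequence similarity rather than a conflict with the catalogued rat origin. About 800 nt lie between the end of the annotated coding sequence and the downstream SP6 promoter. The record does not identify this stretch, though it may be untranslated cDNA sequence. No epitope tag or reporter is annotated.

Transcription in mammalian cells is driven by the human cytomegalovirus immediate-early enhancer and promoter and terminated by the bovine growth hormone polyadenylation signal. T7 and SP6 phage promoters flank the insert, allowing in vitro transcription of either strand. A separate cassette with the SV40 early promoter, the neomycin phosphotransferase gene and the SV40 poly(A) signal permits G418 selection of stably transfected cells. In E. coli the plasmid is maintained at high copy by a ColE1/pUC-type origin and selected with ampicillin through the β-lactamase gene, and an f1 origin allows single-stranded DNA production. The short hits annotated as HIV-1 LTR, ble, lacI and bom are fragments and are probably backbone remnants or incidental matches rather than functional elements.

The construct is intended for expressing rat Alx3 in cultured mammalian cells. The associated work concerns the protein's functional domains, DNA binding and transactivation properties.
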