Features (pLannotate 1.2.2; 21 found; start..end, strand, type, name):
     36..80      -  misc_feature   bom (fragment): basis of mobility region from pBR322
    235..614     +  enhancer       CMV enhancer: human cytomegalovirus immediate early enhancer
    615..818     +  promoter       CMV promoter: human cytomegalovirus (CMV) immediate early promoter
    814..847     +  LTR            5' LTR (truncated) (fragment): truncated 5' long terminal repeat (LTR) from HIV-1
    863..881     +  promoter       T7 promoter: promoter for bacteriophage T7 RNA polymerase
    919..1947    +  CDS            Alx3: ALX3_MOUSE - Experimental evidence at transcript level: Swiss-Prot protein existence level 2. Transcriptional regulator with a possible role in patterning of mesoderm during development. From Mus musculus (Mouse).
   2778..2796    -  promoter       SP6 promoter: promoter for bacteriophage SP6 RNA polymerase
   2822..3046    +  polyA_signal   bGH poly(A) signal: bovine growth hormone polyadenylation signal
   3050..3071    +  promoter       SV40 promoter (fragment): SV40 enhancer and early promoter
   3092..3520    +  rep_origin     f1 ori (sequence partly withheld): f1 bacteriophage origin of replication; arrow indicates direction of (+) strand synthesis
   3534..3864    +  promoter       SV40 promoter: SV40 enhancer and early promoter
   3931..4722    +  CDS            neo: KKA2_KLEPN - Also known as kan, nptII. Experimental evidence at protein level: Swiss-Prot protein existence level 1. Resistance to kanamycin, neomycin, paromomycin, ribostamycin, butirosin and gentamicin B. From Klebsiella pneumoniae.
   4746..4904    +  CDS            ble (fragment): BLE_KLEPN - Experimental evidence at protein level: Swiss-Prot protein existence level 1. Binding protein with a strong affinity to the bleomycin family of antibiotics. Binds to CL990; an antimitotic-antibiotic compound. From Klebsiella pneumoniae.
   4899..5020    +  polyA_signal   SV40 poly(A) signal: SV40 polyadenylation signal
   5093..5109    -  protein_bind   lac operator: The lac repressor binds to the lac operator to inhibit transcription in E. coli. This inhibition can be relieved by adding lactose or isopropyl-β-D-thiogalactopyranoside (IPTG). lac repressor encoded by lacI
   5117..5147    -  promoter       lac promoter: promoter for the E. coli lac operon
   5162..5183    -  protein_bind   CAP binding site: CAP binding activates transcription in the presence of cAMP. E. coli catabolite activator protein
   5196..5288    -  CDS            lacI (fragment): lac repressor; lacI; The lac repressor binds to the lac operator to inhibit transcription in E. coli. This inhibition can be relieved by adding lactose or isopropyl-β-D-thiogalactopyranoside (IPTG).
   5471..6059    -  rep_origin     ori: high-copy-number ColE1/pMB1/pBR322/pUC origin of replication
   6230..7090    -  CDS            AmpR: β-lactamase; bla; confers resistance to ampicillin, carbenicillin, and related antibiotics
   7091..7195    -  promoter       AmpR promoter: bla
>Addgene plasmid #80382 | pcDNA3 Alx3 | addgene full sequence | sequence record 152804 | Addgene assembled full plasmid sequence
GACGGATCGGGAGATCTCCCGATCCCCTATGGTCGACTCTCAGTACAATCTGCTCTGATGCCGCATAGTT
AAGCCAGTATCTGCTCCCTGCTTGTGTGTTGGAGGTCGCTGAGTAGTGCGCGAGCAAAATTTAAGCTACA
ACAAGGCAAGGCTTGACCGACAATTGCATGAAGAATCTGCTTAGGGTTAGGCGTTTTGCGCTGCTTCGCG
ATGTACGGGCCAGATATACGCGTTGACATTGATTATTGACTAGTTATTAATAGTAATCAATTACGGGGTC
ATTAGTTCATAGCCCATATATGGAGTTCCGCGTTACATAACTTACGGTAAATGGCCCGCCTGGCTGACCG
CCCAACGACCCCCGCCCATTGACGTCAATAATGACGTATGTTCCCATAGTAACGCCAATAGGGACTTTCC
ATTGACGTCAATGGGTGGACTATTTACGGTAAACTGCCCACTTGGCAGTACATCAAGTGTATCATATGCC
AAGTACGCCCCCTATTGACGTCAATGACGGTAAATGGCCCGCCTGGCATTATGCCCAGTACATGACCTTA
TGGGACTTTCCTACTTGGCAGTACATCTACGTATTAGTCATCGCTATTACCATGGTGATGCGGTTTTGGC
AGTACATCAATGGGCGTGGATAGCGGTTTGACTCACGGGGATTTCCAAGTCTCCACCCCATTGACGTCAA
TGGGAGTTTGTTTTGGCACCAAAATCAACGGGACTTTCCAAAATGTCGTAACAACTCCGCCCCATTGACG
CAAATGGGCGGTAGGCGTGTACGGTGGGAGGTCTATATAAGCAGAGCTCTCTGGCTAACTAGAGAACCCA
CTGCTTACTGGCTTATCGAAATTAATACGACTCACTATAGGGAGACCCAAGCTTGGTACCCTATGAGCCG
GAGCCGGCATGGACCCCGAGCGCTGCGCGCCCTTCGCGGTGGGGCCGGCAGCGGGTCCTTACGCGGCAGC
AAGGGACGAGGCTCCGGGCCCCCAGGGGACTCCCGATGCTGCTCCTCACCTGCGCCCCGCGCCACCCCGC
GGTCCGCGCCTGAGCCGCTTCCCGGCCTGCGGGCCCCTGGAACCCTACCTCCCAGAGCCCGCCAAGCCGC
CCGCTAAGTACCTGCAGGACCTCGGGCCCGGCCCGGTGCTCAACGGCGGCCACTTCTACGAGGGCTCCTC
GGAAGCTGAGGAGAAGGCCTCCAAAGCTGCTAGCTTCCCCCAGCTGCCAGTGGATTGCCGAGGGGGTCCT
AGAGACGGACCCTCCAATGTGCAAGGTTCCCCGGGCCCTTGCCTGGCCAGCCTGAGTGTCCCTCTTTCCC
CGGGACTCCCTGACTCCATGGAGTTGGCCAAGAGCAAGAGCAAGAAGCGCCGGAACCGGACAACCTTCAG
CACATTCCAGCTGGAAGAACTGGAGAAAGTCTTTCAGAAAACCCACTACCCTGATGTGTACGCTCGGGAG
CAGCTGGCCTTACGAACGGACCTGACTGAGGCCAGGGTACAGGTCTGGTTCCAGAACCGAAGAGCCAAGT
GGCGGAAGCGTGAGCGTTATGGGAAGATACAGGAGGGGCGGAACCCCTTTACTACTGCCTATGACATCTC
TGTGCTGCCCAGAACTGACAGCCATCCTCAGCTGCAGAACTCCCTGTGGTCCAGTCCAGGATCTGGGAGC
CCAGGAGGGCCCTGTCTCATGCCTCCAGAGGGCATCCCCTCTCCATGTATGTCCCCATACTCCCACTCCC
ACGGAAATGTGGCTGGCTTCATGGGAGTACCAGCCTCCCCTGCAGCCCACCCTGGCATCTACTCCATCCA
TGGCTTTCCTCCTGCCCTGGGAGGGCACAGCTTTGAGCCTTCTCCAGATGGCGACTACAAGTCCCCAAGC
CTCGTCTCACTCAGGATGAAGCCCAAAGAGCCCCCCAGCCTGCTGAACTGGACCACGTGATGGGTTACAT
GGACACAGACTGAGCTGCCCACTTCTCTTCCTGCGCCGGCCTGCTCCTAATCCATCTCTACCTGGACACC
AAACAGCAAACCCTTTTACCTCCTAACCTGGGTGGTTTCAGAAGCTTGGGAGAGAAGCTGGGACCCTCAG
CCTCCTGCAGGGAACAGGCTACAGGGTCTTATCTCTTAAAATAGGTAGGGCTGCCTATGAGAAAGGGACT
TCAAAGCATGCAGGACTCTTCTTTAAAAAATGAGTCCCCTCATTTAAATTGGACTGGAGAAAAGGTGACA
GATACCCCCGTTTTCCAAAGACTGTTTCTAAGTCCAGGGAGTCCAGGAAAATGGGTGGAGGATGTAGAGA
CTGAACAGGGAGGAGCTCTCTGTGGTTCTTAGGTCTGGCCTCACTTTTGCCTTCTTACCACCAGAGGGCG
GTACGCCCAGATGCTGGGACTGACAGGAGCCCCAGAAGGTGAAGGTCAGTTTAATAATAGGTGGGGGTCT
CCTCTGTTCCAAACATCTCTCACCTCCAATCTACAGAGATAGTATAAAGTCATTTTCTCCAAGCAGGGGG
AAGAATTCCACCCAACATTAAATATTTGCTTTCATGGAATCAGGGATATGTCATGACAACCATATTGGAC
ATCAATCAAAATTAAAAATCTGTGATTACTCCCAAAAAAAAAAAAAAAAAGTACTAGTCGACGCGTGGCC
TAGTAGTAGTAGGCGGCCGCTCTAGAGGATCCACTAGTAACGGCCGCCAGTGTGCTGGAATTCTGCAGAT
ATCCATCACACTGGCGGCCGCTCGAGCATGCATCTAGAGGGCCCTATTCTATAGTGTCACCTAAATGCTA
GAGCTCGCTGATCAGCCTCGACTGTGCCTTCTAGTTGCCAGCCATCTGTTGTTTGCCCCTCCCCCGTGCC
TTCCTTGACCCTGGAAGGTGCCACTCCCACTGTCCTTTCCTAATAAAATGAGGAAATTGCATCGCATTGT
CTGAGTAGGTGTCATTCTATTCTGGGGGGTGGGGTGGGGCAGGACAGCAAGGGGGAGGATTGGGAAGACA
ATAGCAGGCATGCTGGGGATGCGGTGGGCTCTATGGCTTCTGAGGCGGAAAGAACCAGCTGGGGCTCTAG
GGGGTATCCCC
[124 nt withheld, positions 3092-3215]
C
[32 nt withheld, positions 3217-3248]
CA
[57 nt withheld, positions 3251-3307]
A
[49 nt withheld, positions 3309-3357]
CCTTTGACGTTGGAGTCCACGTTCTTT
[37 nt withheld, positions 3385-3421]
ACCCTATCTCGGTCTATTCTTTTGATTTATAAGGGATTTTGGGGATTTCGGCCTATTGGTTAAAAAATGA
GCTGATTTAACAAAAATTTAACGCGAATTAATTCTGTGGAATGTGTGTCAGTTAGGGTGTGGAAAGTCCC
CAGGCTCCCCAGGCAGGCAGAAGTATGCAAAGCATGCATCTCAATTAGTCAGCAACCAGGTGTGGAAAGT
CCCCAGGCTCCCCAGCAGGCAGAAGTATGCAAAGCATGCATCTCAATTAGTCAGCAACCATAGTCCCGCC
CCTAACTCCGCCCATCCCGCCCCTAACTCCGCCCAGTTCCGCCCATTCTCCGCCCCATGGCTGACTAATT
TTTTTTATTTATGCAGAGGCCGAGGCCGCCTCTGCCTCTGAGCTATTCCAGAAGTAGTGAGGAGGCTTTT
TTGGAGGCCTAGGCTTTTGCAAAAAGCTCCCGGGAGCTTGTATATCCATTTTCGGATCTGATCAAGAGAC
AGGATGAGGATCGTTTCGCATGATTGAACAAGATGGATTGCACGCAGGTTCTCCGGCCGCTTGGGTGGAG
AGGCTATTCGGCTATGACTGGGCACAACAGACAATCGGCTGCTCTGATGCCGCCGTGTTCCGGCTGTCAG
CGCAGGGGCGCCCGGTTCTTTTTGTCAAGACCGACCTGTCCGGTGCCCTGAATGAACTGCAGGACGAGGC
AGCGCGGCTATCGTGGCTGGCCACGACGGGCGTTCCTTGCGCAGCTGTGCTCGACGTTGTCACTGAAGCG
GGAAGGGACTGGCTGCTATTGGGCGAAGTGCCGGGGCAGGATCTCCTGTCATCTCACCTTGCTCCTGCCG
AGAAAGTATCCATCATGGCTGATGCAATGCGGCGGCTGCATACGCTTGATCCGGCTACCTGCCCATTCGA
CCACCAAGCGAAACATCGCATCGAGCGAGCACGTACTCGGATGGAAGCCGGTCTTGTCGATCAGGATGAT
CTGGACGAAGAGCATCAGGGGCTCGCGCCAGCCGAACTGTTCGCCAGGCTCAAGGCGCGCATGCCCGACG
GCGAGGATCTCGTCGTGACCCATGGCGATGCCTGCTTGCCGAATATCATGGTGGAAAATGGCCGCTTTTC
TGGATTCATCGACTGTGGCCGGCTGGGTGTGGCGGACCGCTATCAGGACATAGCGTTGGCTACCCGTGAT
ATTGCTGAAGAGCTTGGCGGCGAATGGGCTGACCGCTTCCTCGTGCTTTACGGTATCGCCGCTCCCGATT
CGCAGCGCATCGCCTTCTATCGCCTTCTTGACGAGTTCTTCTGAGCGGGACTCTGGGGTTCGAAATGACC
GACCAAGCGACGCCCAACCTGCCATCACGAGATTTCGATTCCACCGCCGCCTTCTATGAAAGGTTGGGCT
TCGGAATCGTTTTCCGGGACGCCGGCTGGATGATCCTCCAGCGCGGGGATCTCATGCTGGAGTTCTTCGC
CCACCCCAACTTGTTTATTGCAGCTTATAATGGTTACAAATAAAGCAATAGCATCACAAATTTCACAAAT
AAAGCATTTTTTTCACTGCATTCTAGTTGTGGTTTGTCCAAACTCATCAATGTATCTTATCATGTCTGTA
TACCGTCGACCTCTAGCTAGAGCTTGGCGTAATCATGGTCATAGCTGTTTCCTGTGTGAAATTGTTATCC
GCTCACAATTCCACACAACATACGAGCCGGAAGCATAAAGTGTAAAGCCTGGGGTGCCTAATGAGTGAGC
TAACTCACATTAATTGCGTTGCGCTCACTGCCCGCTTTCCAGTCGGGAAACCTGTCGTGCCAGCTGCATT
AATGAATCGGCCAACGCGCGGGGAGAGGCGGTTTGCGTATTGGGCGCTCTTCCGCTTCCTCGCTCACTGA
CTCGCTGCGCTCGGTCGTTCGGCTGCGGCGAGCGGTATCAGCTCACTCAAAGGCGGTAATACGGTTATCC
ACAGAATCAGGGGATAACGCAGGAAAGAACATGTGAGCAAAAGGCCAGCAAAAGGCCAGGAACCGTAAAA
AGGCCGCGTTGCTGGCGTTTTTCCATAGGCTCCGCCCCCCTGACGAGCATCACAAAAATCGACGCTCAAG
TCAGAGGTGGCGAAACCCGACAGGACTATAAAGATACCAGGCGTTTCCCCCTGGAAGCTCCCTCGTGCGC
TCTCCTGTTCCGACCCTGCCGCTTACCGGATACCTGTCCGCCTTTCTCCCTTCGGGAAGCGTGGCGCTTT
CTCAATGCTCACGCTGTAGGTATCTCAGTTCGGTGTAGGTCGTTCGCTCCAAGCTGGGCTGTGTGCACGA
ACCCCCCGTTCAGCCCGACCGCTGCGCCTTATCCGGTAACTATCGTCTTGAGTCCAACCCGGTAAGACAC
GACTTATCGCCACTGGCAGCAGCCACTGGTAACAGGATTAGCAGAGCGAGGTATGTAGGCGGTGCTACAG
AGTTCTTGAAGTGGTGGCCTAACTACGGCTACACTAGAAGGACAGTATTTGGTATCTGCGCTCTGCTGAA
GCCAGTTACCTTCGGAAAAAGAGTTGGTAGCTCTTGATCCGGCAAACAAACCACCGCTGGTAGCGGTGGT
TTTTTTGTTTGCAAGCAGCAGATTACGCGCAGAAAAAAAGGATCTCAAGAAGATCCTTTGATCTTTTCTA
CGGGGTCTGACGCTCAGTGGAACGAAAACTCACGTTAAGGGATTTTGGTCATGAGATTATCAAAAAGGAT
CTTCACCTAGATCCTTTTAAATTAAAAATGAAGTTTTAAATCAATCTAAAGTATATATGAGTAAACTTGG
TCTGACAGTTACCAATGCTTAATCAGTGAGGCACCTATCTCAGCGATCTGTCTATTTCGTTCATCCATAG
TTGCCTGACTCCCCGTCGTGTAGATAACTACGATACGGGAGGGCTTACCATCTGGCCCCAGTGCTGCAAT
GATACCGCGAGACCCACGCTCACCGGCTCCAGATTTATCAGCAATAAACCAGCCAGCCGGAAGGGCCGAG
CGCAGAAGTGGTCCTGCAACTTTATCCGCCTCCATCCAGTCTATTAATTGTTGCCGGGAAGCTAGAGTAA
GTAGTTCGCCAGTTAATAGTTTGCGCAACGTTGTTGCCATTGCTACAGGCATCGTGGTGTCACGCTCGTC
GTTTGGTATGGCTTCATTCAGCTCCGGTTCCCAACGATCAAGGCGAGTTACATGATCCCCCATGTTGTGC
AAAAAAGCGGTTAGCTCCTTCGGTCCTCCGATCGTTGTCAGAAGTAAGTTGGCCGCAGTGTTATCACTCA
TGGTTATGGCAGCACTGCATAATTCTCTTACTGTCATGCCATCCGTAAGATGCTTTTCTGTGACTGGTGA
GTACTCAACCAAGTCATTCTGAGAATAGTGTATGCGGCGACCGAGTTGCTCTTGCCCGGCGTCAATACGG
GATAATACCGCGCCACATAGCAGAACTTTAAAAGTGCTCATCATTGGAAAACGTTCTTCGGGGCGAAAAC
TCTCAAGGATCTTACCGCTGTTGAGATCCAGTTCGATGTAACCCACTCGTGCACCCAACTGATCTTCAGC
ATCTTTTACTTTCACCAGCGTTTCTGGGTGAGCAAAAACAGGAAGGCAAAATGCCGCAAAAAAGGGAATA
AGGGCGACACGGAAATGTTGAATACTCATACTCTTCCTTTTTCAATATTATTGAAGCATTTATCAGGGTT
ATTGTCTCATGAGCGGATACATATTTGAATGTATTTAGAAAAATAAACAAATAGGGGTTCCGCGCACATT
TCCCCGAAAAGTGCCACCTGACGTC
