>Addgene plasmid #80382 | pcDNA3 Alx3 | addgene partial sequence | sequence record 152799 | CMV-F 5'-CGCAAATGGGCGGTAGGCGTG-3'
CTATATAAGCAGAGCTCTCTGGCTAACTAGAGAACCCACTGCTTACTGGCTTATCGAAATTAATACGACT
CACTATAGGGAGACCCAAGCTTGGTACCCTATGAGCCGGAGCCGGCATGGACCCCGAGCGCTGCGCGCCC
TTCGCGGTGGGGCCGGCAGCGGGTCCTTACGCGGCAGCAAGGGACGAGGCTCCGGGCCCCCAGGGGACTC
CCGATGCTGCTCCTCACCTGCGCCCCGCGCCACCCCGCGGTCCGCGCCTGAGCCGCTTCCCGGCCTGCGG
GCCCCTGGAACCCTACCTCCCAGAGCCCGCCAAGCCGCCCGCTAAGTACCTGCAGGACCTCGGGCCCGGC
CCGGTGCTCAACGGCGGCCACTTCTACGAGGGCTCCTCGGAAGCTGAGGAGAAGGCCTCCAAAGCTGCTA
GCTTCCCCCAGCTGCCAGTGGATTGCCGAGGGGGTCCTAGAGACGGACCCTCCAATGTGCAAGGTTCCCC
GGGCCCTTGCCTGGCCAGCCTGAGTGTCCCTCTTTCCCCGGGACTCCCTGACTCCATGGAGTTGGCCAAG
AGCAAGAGCAAGAAGCGCCGGAACCGGACAACCTTCAGCACATTCCAGCTGGAAGAACTGGAGAAAGTCT
TTCAGAAAACCCACTACCCTGATGTGTACGCTCGGGAGCAGCTGGCCTTACGAACGGACCTGACTGAGGC
CAGGGTACAGGTCTGGTTCCAGAACCGAAGAGCCAAGTGGCGGAAGCGTGAGCGTTATGGGAAGATACAG
GAGGGGCGGAACCCCTTTACTACTGCCTATGACATCTCTGTGCTGCCCAGAACTGACAGCCATCCTCAGC
TGCAGAACTCCCTGTGGTCCAGTCCAGGATCTGGGAGCCCAGGAGGGCCCTGTCTCATGCCTCCAGAGGG
CATCCCCTCTCCATGTATGTCCCCATACTCCCACTCCCACGGAAATGTGGCTGGCTTCATGGGAGTACCA
GCCTCCCCTGCAGCCCACCCTGGCATCTACTCCATCCATGGCTTTCCTCCTGCCCTGGGAGGGCACAGCT
TTGAGCCT
