>Addgene plasmid #80382 | pcDNA3 Alx3 | addgene partial sequence | sequence record 152802 | BGH-rev 5'-TAGAAGGCACAGTCGAGG-3'
CATTTAGGTGACACTATAGAATAGGGCCCTCTAGATGCATGCTCGAGCGGCCGCCAGTGTGATGGATATC
TGCAGAATTCCAGCACACTGGCGGCCGTTACTAGTGGATCCTCTAGAGCGGCCGCCTACTACTACTAGGC
CACGCGTCGACTAGTACTTTTTTTTTTTTTTTTTGGGAGTAATCACAGATTTTTAATTTTGATTGATGTC
CAATATGGTTGTCATGACATATCCCTGATTCCATGAAAGCAAATATTTAATGTTGGGTGGAATTCTTCCC
CCTGCTTGGAGAAAATGACTTTATACTATCTCTGTAGATTGGAGGTGAGAGATGTTTGGAACAGAGGAGA
CCCCCACCTATTATTAAACTGACCTTCACCTTCTGGGGCTCCTGTCAGTCCCAGCATCTGGGCGTACCGC
CCTCTGGTGGTAAGAAGGCAAAAGTGAGGCCAGACCTAAGAACCACAGAGAGCTCCTCCCTGTTCAGTCT
CTACATCCTCCACCCATTTTCCTGGACTCCCTGGACTTAGAAACAGTCTTTGGAAAACGGGGGTATCTGT
CACCTTTTCTCCAGTCCAATTTAAATGAGGGGACTCATTTTTTAAAGAAGAGTCCTGCATGCTTTGAAGT
CCCTTTCTCATAGGCAGCCCTACCTATTTTAAGAGATAAGACCCTGTAGCCTGTTCCCTGCAGGAGGCTG
AGGGTCCCAGCTTCTCTCCCAAGCTTCTGAAACCACCCAGGTTAGGAGGTAAAAGGGTTTGCTGTTTGGT
GTCCAGGTAGAGATGGATTAGGAGCAGGCCGGCGCAGGAAGAGAAGTGGGCAGCTCAGTCTGTGTCCATG
TAACCCATCACGTGGTCCAGTTCAGCAGGCTGGGGGGCTCTTTGGGCTTCATCCTGAGTGAGACGAGGCT
TGGGGACTTGTAGTCGCCATCTGGAGAAGGCTCAAAGCTGTGCCCTCCCAGGGCAGGAGGAAAGCCATGG
ATGGAGTAGATGCCAGGGTGGGCTGCAGGGGAGGCTGGTACTCCCATGAAGCCAGCCACATTT
